Addgene plasmid #152520: pGBW-m4133996
Purpose: Mammalian expression plasmid for SARS-CoV-2 ORF8 protein
Depositing lab: Ginkgo Bioworks & Benjie Chen.
Backbone
  Vector backbone: pTwist_CMV_Puro_6
  Backbone size w/o insert (bp): 6080
  Vector type: Mammalian Expression
  Selectable markers: Puromycin
Growth in bacteria
  Bacterial resistance: Ampicillin, 100 μg/mL
  Growth temperature: 37°C
  Growth strain: DH5alpha
  Copy number: High Copy
Gene/Insert
  Gene/Insert name: SARS-CoV-2 ORF8 protein
  Species: Severe acute respiratory syndrome coronavirus 2
  Insert size (bp): 359
  Mutation: wt
  Entrez Gene: ORF8 (a.k.a. GU280_gp09)
  Promoter: CMV
  Tag / fusion protein: Cleavable TEV;3xFlag (C terminal on backbone)
  Cloning method: Unknown
Resource information
  A portion of this plasmid was derived from a plasmid made by: GinkgoBioworks
Depositor comments: NCBI reference sequence: YP_009724396.1
How to cite: pGBW-m4133996 was a gift from Ginkgo Bioworks & Benjie Chen (Addgene plasmid # 152520 ; http://n2t.net/addgene:152520 ; RRID:Addgene_152520)
