[The description below was written by a language model from this plasmid's Addgene catalogue record and pLannotate feature annotations shown in this document.]
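Description:
pGBW-m4133996 is a mammalian expression plasmid built on the pTwist_CMV_Puro_6 backbone for producing the wild-type SARS-CoV-2 ORF8 accessory protein in cultured cells. It is maintained in E. coli through a high-copy ColE1/pUC-type origin and an ampicillin resistance (β-lactamase) gene. A separate cassette, in which the human ubiquitin C promoter drives puromycin N-acetyltransferase followed by a synthetic polyadenylation signal, allows puromycin selection of transfected mammalian cells.

The payload sits downstream of the human cytomegalovirus immediate-early enhancer and promoter, which the annotation detects as an enhancer plus partial and truncated promoter matches. The ORF8 coding sequence, identified as the SARS-CoV-2 NS8 protein implicated in modulating host immune responses, is fused at its C terminus to backbone-encoded sequence. The catalogue describes this as a TEV protease cleavage site followed by a 3xFLAG epitope. The feature table picks up only a FLAG fragment in this region and does not annotate the TEV site. Transcripts are terminated by an SV40 polyadenylation signal.

The backbone also carries bacterial transcription terminators (T7 and rrnG), short β-globin insulator elements and additional synthetic poly(A) signals flanking the cassettes, which probably limit read-through and interference between the expression units. The FLAG tag permits detection or affinity capture of ORF8, and the TEV site allows the tag to be removed afterwards. This suits the construct to expression, localisation and protein interaction studies, although the record itself states only that the plasmid is for mammalian expression of ORF8.
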