Features (pLannotate 1.2.2; 21 found; start..end, strand, type, name):
     16..319     +  enhancer       CMV enhancer: human cytomegalovirus immediate early enhancer
    392..409     -  promoter       CMV promoter (fragment): human cytomegalovirus (CMV) immediate early promoter
    472..523     +  promoter       CMVd2 promoter: truncated human cytomegalovirus (CMV) immediate early promoter that yields moderately reduced expression relative to the full-length promoter
    598..960     +  CDS            NS8_SARS2: Experimental evidence at protein level: Swiss-Prot protein existence level 1. Plays a role in modulating host immune response (PubMed:31986261). Binds to IL17RA receptor, leading to IL17 pathway activation and an increased secretion of pro-inflammatory factors. Contributes to cytokine storm during COVID-19 infection. From Severe acute respiratory syndrome coronavirus 2 (2019-nCoV) (SARS-CoV-2).
   1027..1049    +  CDS            FLAG (fragment): FLAG® epitope tag, followed by an enterokinase cleavage site
   1103..1224    -  polyA_signal   SV40 poly(A) signal: SV40 polyadenylation signal
   1247..1316    -  CDS            large T antigen (fragment): large T antigen from SV40 (simian virus 40)
   1339..1385    +  terminator     T7 terminator: transcription terminator for bacteriophage T7 RNA polymerase
   1415..1551    +  terminator     rrnG terminator: transcription terminator from the E. coli ribosomal RNA rrnG operon (Albrechtsen et al., 1991)
   1596..1667    +  misc_feature   3' β-globin insulator: insulator downstream of the human β-globin locus (Farrell et al., 2002)
   1893..2481    -  rep_origin     ori: high-copy-number ColE1/pMB1/pBR322/pUC origin of replication
   2653..2717    -  CDS            bla(M) (fragment): β-lactamase lacking the signal sequence; bla(M); allows cytosolic expression of β-lactamase
   2981..4190    +  promoter       UbC promoter: human ubiquitin C promoter
   4194..4791    +  CDS            PuroR (fragment): puromycin N-acetyltransferase; pac from Streptomyces; confers resistance to puromycin
   4820..4868    +  polyA_signal   poly(A) signal: synthetic polyadenylation signal
   5134..5994    +  CDS            AmpR: β-lactamase; bla; confers resistance to ampicillin, carbenicillin, and related antibiotics
   6007..6143    +  terminator     rrnG terminator: transcription terminator from the E. coli ribosomal RNA rrnG operon (Albrechtsen et al., 1991)
   6295..6366    +  misc_feature   5' β-globin insulator: insulator upstream of the human β-globin locus (Farrell et al., 2002)
   6371..6417    -  terminator     T7 terminator: transcription terminator for bacteriophage T7 RNA polymerase
   6435..6483    -  polyA_signal   poly(A) signal: synthetic polyadenylation signal
   6514..6548    +  enhancer       CMV enhancer (fragment): human cytomegalovirus immediate early enhancer
>Addgene plasmid #152520 | pGBW-m4133996 | addgene full sequence | sequence record 319581 | Addgene NGS Result
ATATATGGAGTTCCGCGTTACATAACTTACGGTAAATGGCCCGCCTGGCTGACCGCCCAACGACCCCCGC
CCATTGACGTCAATAATGACGTATGTTCCCATAGTAACGCCAATAGGGACTTTCCATTGACGTCAATGGG
TGGAGTATTTACGGTAAACTGCCCACTTGGCAGTACATCAAGTGTATCATATGCCAAGTACGCCCCCTAT
TGACGTCAATGACGGTAAATGGCCCGCCTGGCATTATGCCCAGTACATGACCTTATGGGACTTTCCTACT
TGGCAGTACATCTACGTATTAGTCATCGCTATTACCATGCTGATGCGGTTTTGGCAGTACATCAATGGGC
GTGGATAGCGGTTTGACTCACGGGGATTTCCAAGTCTCCACCCCATTGACGTCAATGGGAGTTTGTTTTG
GCACCAAAATCAACGGGACTTTCCAAAATGTCGTAACAACTCCGCCCCATTGACGCAAATGGGCGGTAGG
CGTGTACGGTGGGAGGTCTATATAAGCAGAGCTGGTTTAGTGAACCGTCAGATCAGATCTTTGTCGATCC
TACCATCCACTCGACACACCCGCCAGCGGCCGCCACCATGAAATTTCTTGTTTTCTTAGGAATCATCACA
ACTGTAGCTGCATTTCACCAAGAATGTAGTTTACAGTCATGTACTCAACATCAACCATATGTAGTTGATG
ACCCGTGTCCTATTCACTTCTATTCTAAATGGTATATTAGAGTAGGAGCTAGAAAATCAGCACCTTTAAT
TGAATTGTGCGTGGATGAGGCTGGTTCTAAATCACCCATTCAGTACATCGATATCGGTAATTATACAGTT
TCCTGTTTACCTTTTACAATTAATTGCCAGGAACCTAAATTGGGTAGTCTTGTAGTGCGTTGTTCGTTCT
ATGAAGACTTTTTAGAGTATCATGACGTTCGTGTTGTTTTAGATTTCATCGAAAACCTTTACTTTCAGTC
GATGGATTATAAGGACCACGATGGAGACTACAAAGATCATGACATTGATTACAAGGACGACGATGACAAA
TAAGCTAGCTTGACTGACTGAGATACAGCGTACCTTCAGCTCACAGACATGATAAGATACATTGATGAGT
TTGGACAAACCACAACTAGAATGCAGTGAAAAAAATGCTTTATTTGTGAAATTTGTGATGCTATTGCTTT
ATTTGTAACCATTATAAGCTGCAATAAACAAGTTAACAACAACAATTGCATTCATTTTATGTTTCAGGTT
CAGGGGGAGGTGTGGGAGGTTTTTTAAAGCAAGTAAAACCTCTACAAATGTGGTATTGGCCCATCTCTAT
CGGTATCGTAGCATAACCCCTTGGGGCCTCTAAACGGGTCTTGAGGGGTTTTTTGTGCCCCTCGGGCCGG
ATTGCTATCTACCGGCATTGGCGCAGAAAAAAATGCCTGATGCGACGCTGCGCGTCTTATACTCCCACAT
ATGCCAGATTCAGCAACGGATACGGCTTCCCCAACTTGCCCACTTCCATACGTGTCCTCCTTACCAGAAA
TTTATCCTTAAGGTCGTCAGCTATCCTGCAGGCGATCTCTCGATTTCGATCAAGACATTCCTTTAATGGT
CTTTTCTGGACACCACTAGGGGTCAGAAGTAGTTCATCAAACTTTCTTCCCTCCCTAATCTCATTGGTTA
CCTTGGGCTATCGAAACTTAATTAACCAGTCAAGTCAGCTACTTGGCGAGATCGACTTGTCTGGGTTTCG
ACTACGCTCAGAATTGCGTCAGTCAAGTTCGATCTGGTCCTTGCTATTGCACCCGTTCTCCGATTACGAG
TTTCATTTAAATCATGTGAGCAAAAGGCCAGCAAAAGGCCAGGAACCGTAAAAAGGCCGCGTTGCTGGCG
TTTTTCCATAGGCTCCGCCCCCCTGACGAGCATCACAAAAATCGACGCTCAAGTCAGAGGTGGCGAAACC
CGACAGGACTATAAAGATACCAGGCGTTTCCCCCTGGAAGCTCCCTCGTGCGCTCTCCTGTTCCGACCCT
GCCGCTTACCGGATACCTGTCCGCCTTTCTCCCTTCGGGAAGCGTGGCGCTTTCTCATAGCTCACGCTGT
AGGTATCTCAGTTCGGTGTAGGTCGTTCGCTCCAAGCTGGGCTGTGTGCACGAACCCCCCGTTCAGCCCG
ACCGCTGCGCCTTATCCGGTAACTATCGTCTTGAGTCCAACCCGGTAAGACACGACTTATCGCCACTGGC
AGCAGCCACTGGTAACAGGATTAGCAGAGCGAGGTATGTAGGCGGTGCTACAGAGTTCTTGAAGTGGTGG
CCTAACTACGGCTACACTAGAAGAACAGTATTTGGTATCTGCGCTCTGCTGAAGCCAGTTACCTTCGGAA
AAAGAGTTGGTAGCTCTTGATCCGGCAAACAAACCACCGCTGGTAGCGGTGGTTTTTTTGTTTGCAAGCA
GCAGATTACGCGCAGAAAAAAAGGATCTCAAGAAGATCCTTTGATCTTTTCTACGGGGTCTGACGCTCAG
TGGAACGAAAACTCACGTTAAGGGATTTTGGTCATGAGATTATCAAAAAGGATCTTCACCTAGATCCTTT
TAAATTAAAAATGAAGTTTTAAATCAATCTAAAGTATATATGAGTAAACTTGGTCTGACAGTTACCAATG
CTTAATCAGTGAGGCACCTATCTCAGCGATCTGTCTATTTCGTTCATCCATAGTTGCATTTAAATTTCCG
AACTCTCCAAGGCCCTCGTCGGAAAATCTTCAAACCTTTCGTCCGATCCATCTTGCAGGCTACCTCTCGA
ACGAACTATCGCAAGTCTCTTGGCCGGCCTTGCGCCTTGGCTATTGCTTGGCAGCGCCTATCGCCAGGTA
TTACTCCAATCCCGAATATCCGAGATCGGGATCACCCGAGAGAAGTTCAACCTACATCCTCAATCCCGAT
CTATCCGAGATCCGAGGAATATCGAAATCGGGGCGCGCCTGGCCTCCGCGCCGGGTTTTGGCGCCTCCCG
CGGGCGCCCCCCTCGTCACGGCGAGCGCTGCCACGTCAGACGAAGGGCGCAGGAGCGTCCTGATCCTTCC
GCCCGGACGCTCAGGACAGCGGCCCGCTGCTCATAAGACTCGGCCTTAGAACCCCAGTATCAGCAGAAGG
ACATTTTAGGACGGGACTTGGGTGACTCTAGGGCACTGGTTTTCTTTCCAGAGAGCGGAACAGGCGAGGA
AAAGTAGTCCCTTCTCGGCGATTCTGCGGAGGGATCTCCGTGGGGCGGTGAACGCCGATGATTATATAAG
GACGCGCCGGGTGTGGCACAGCTAGTTCCGTCGCAGCCGGGATTTGGGTCGCGGTTCTTGTTTGTGGATC
GCTGTGATCGTCACTTGGTGAGTAGCGGGCTGCTGGGCTGGCCGGGGCTTTCGTGGCCGCCGGGCCGCTC
GGTGGGACGGAAGCGTGTGGAGAGACCGCCAAGGGCTGTAGTCTGGGTCCGCGAGCAAGGTTGCCCTGAA
CTGGGGGTTGGGGGGAGCGCAGCAAAATGGCGGCTGTTCCCGAGTCTTGAATGGAAGACGCTTGTGAGGC
GGGCTGTGAGGTCGTTGAAACAAGGTGGGGGGCATGGTGGGCGGCAAGAACCCAAGGTCTTGAGCCCTTC
GCTAATGCGGGAAAGCTCTTATTCGGGTGAGATGGGCTGGGCACCATCTGGGGACCCTGACGTGAAGTTT
GTCACTGACTGGAGAACTCGGTTTGTCGTCTGTTGCGGGGGCGGCAGTTATGGCGGTGCCGTTGGGCAGT
GCACCCGTACCTTTGGGAGCGCGCGCCCTCGTCGTGTCGTGACGTCACCCGTTCTGTTGGCTTATAATGC
AGGGTGGGGCCACCTGCCGGTAGGTGTGCGGTAGGCTTTTCTCCGTCGCAGGACGCAGGGTTCGGGCCTA
GGGTAGGCTCTCCTGAATCGACAGGCGCCGGACCTCTGGTGAGGGGAGGGATAAGTGAGGCGTCAGTTTC
TTTGGTCGGTTTTATGTACCTATCTTCTTAAGTAGCTGAAGCTCCGGTTTTGAACTATGCGCTCGGGGTT
GGCGAGTGTGTTTTGTGAAGTTTTTTAGGCACCTTTTGAAATGTAATCATTTGGGTCAATATGTAATTTT
CAGTGTTAGACTTGTAAATTGTCCGCTAAATTCTGGCCGTTTTTGGCTTTTTTGTTAGACAACATGACCG
AGTACAAGCCCACGGTGCGCCTCGCCACCCGCGACGACGTCCCCAGGGCCGTACGCACCCTCGCCGCCGC
GTTCGCCGACTACCCCGCCACGCGCCACACCGTCGATCCGGACCGCCACATCGAGCGGGTCACCGAGCTG
CAAGAACTCTTCCTCACGCGCGTCGGGCTCGACATCGGCAAGGTGTGGGTCGCGGACGACGGCGCCGCGG
TGGCGGTCTGGACCACGCCGGAGAGCGTCGAAGCGGGGGCGGTGTTCGCCGAGATCGGCCCGCGCATGGC
CGAGTTGAGCGGTTCCCGGCTGGCCGCGCAGCAACAGATGGAGGGCCTCCTGGCGCCGCACCGGCCCAAG
GAGCCCGCGTGGTTCCTGGCCACCGTCGGCGTCTCGCCCGACCACCAGGGCAAGGGTCTGGGCAGCGCCG
TCGTGCTCCCCGGAGTGGAGGCCGCCGAGCGCGCCGGGGTGCCCGCCTTCCTGGAGACCTCCGCGCCCCG
CAACCTCCCCTTCTACGAGCGGCTCGGCTTCACCGTCACCGCCGACGTCGAGGTGCCCGAAGGACCGCGC
ACCTGGTGCATGACCCGCAAGCCCGGTGCCTAGGCTAGTATGTAAGCCTAGTCTTAGATAATAAAATCGC
TATCCATCGAAGATGGATGTGTGTTGGTTTTTTGTGTGTGTAACGCTAGGCGCGCCTGGTGTACCGAGAA
CGATCCTCTCAGTGCGAGTCTCGACGATCCATATCGTTGCTTGGCAGTCAGCCAGTCGGAATCCAGCTTG
GGACCCAGGAAGTCCAATCGTCAGATATTGTACTCAAGCCTGGTCACGGCAGCGTACCGATCTGTTTAAA
CCTAGATATTGATAGTCTGATCGGTCAACGTATAATCGAGTCCTAGCTTTTGCAAACATCTATCAAGAGA
CAGGATCAGCAGGAGGCTTTCGCATGAGTATTCAACATTTCCGTGTCGCCCTTATTCCCTTTTTTGCGGC
ATTTTGCCTTCCTGTTTTTGCTCACCCAGAAACGCTGGTGAAAGTAAAAGATGCTGAAGATCAGTTGGGT
GCGCGAGTGGGTTACATCGAACTGGATCTCAACAGCGGTAAGATCCTTGAGAGTTTTCGCCCCGAAGAAC
GCTTTCCAATGATGAGCACTTTTAAAGTTCTGCTATGTGGCGCGGTATTATCCCGTATTGACGCCGGGCA
AGAGCAACTCGGTCGCCGCATACACTATTCTCAGAATGACTTGGTTGAGTATTCACCAGTCACAGAAAAG
CATCTTACGGATGGCATGACAGTAAGAGAATTATGCAGTGCTGCCATAACCATGAGTGATAACACTGCGG
CCAACTTACTTCTGACAACGATTGGAGGACCGAAGGAGCTAACCGCTTTTTTGCACAACATGGGGGATCA
TGTAACTCGCCTTGATCGTTGGGAACCGGAGCTGAATGAAGCCATACCAAACGACGAGCGTGACACCACG
ATGCCTGTAGCAATGGCAACAACCTTGCGTAAACTATTAACTGGCGAACTACTTACTCTAGCTTCCCGGC
AACAGTTGATAGACTGGATGGAGGCGGATAAAGTTGCAGGACCACTTCTGCGCTCGGCCCTTCCGGCTGG
CTGGTTTATTGCTGATAAATCTGGAGCCGGTGAGCGTGGGTCTCGCGGTATCATTGCAGCACTGGGGCCA
GATGGTAAGCCCTCCCGTATCGTAGTTATCTACACGACGGGGAGTCAGGCAACTATGGATGAACGAAATA
GACAGATCGCTGAGATAGGTGCCTCACTGATTAAGCATTGGTAACCGATTCTAGGTGCATTGGCGCAGAA
AAAAATGCCTGATGCGACGCTGCGCGTCTTATACTCCCACATATGCCAGATTCAGCAACGGATACGGCTT
CCCCAACTTGCCCACTTCCATACGTGTCCTCCTTACCAGAAATTTATCCTTAAGATCCCGAATCGTTTAA
ACTCGACTCTGGCTCTATCGAATCTCCGTCGTTTCGAGCTTACGCGAACAGCCGTGGCGCTCATTTGCTC
GTCGGGCATCGAATCTCGTCAGCTATCGTCAGCTTACCTTTTTGGCAGCGATCGCGGCTCCCGACATCTT
GGACCATTAGCTCCACAGGTATCTTCTTCCCTCTAGTGGTCATAACAGCAGCTTCAGCTACCTCTCAATT
CAAAAAACCCCTCAAGACCCGTTTAGAGGCCCCAAGGGGTTATGCTATCAATCGTTGCGTTACACACACA
AAAAACCAACACACATCCATCTTCGATGGATAGCGATTTTATTATCTAACTGCTGATCGAGTGTAGCCAG
ATCTAGTAATCAATTACGGGGTCATTAGTTCATAGCCC
